>Addgene plasmid #87571 | pBW707_pCAG-PV3-FRT-loxP-mCherry | depositor full sequence | sequence record 173404 | pBW707_pCAG-PV3-FRT-loxP-mCherry sequence 5740 bps
TTACCAATGCTTAATCAGTGAGGCACCTATCTCAGCGATCTGTCTATTTCGTTCATCCATAGTTGCCTGA
CTCCCCGTCGTGTAGATAACTACGATACGGGAGGGCTTACCATCTGGCCCCAGTGCTGCAATGATACCGC
GAGACCCACGCTCACCGGCTCCAGATTTATCAGCAATAAACCAGCCAGCCGGAAGGGCCGAGCGCAGAAG
TGGTCCTGCAACTTTATCCGCCTCCATCCAGTCTATTAATTGTTGCCGGGAAGCTAGAGTAAGTAGTTCG
CCAGTTAATAGTTTGCGCAACGTTGTTGCCATTGCTACAGGCATCGTGGTGTCACGCTCGTCGTTTGGTA
TGGCTTCATTCAGCTCCGGTTCCCAACGATCAAGGCGAGTTACATGATCCCCCATGTTGTGCAAAAAAGC
GGTTAGCTCCTTCGGTCCTCCGATCGTTGTCAGAAGTAAGTTGGCCGCAGTGTTATCACTCATGGTTATG
GCAGCACTGCATAATTCTCTTACTGTCATGCCATCCGTAAGATGCTTTTCTGTGACTGGTGAGTACTCAA
CCAAGTCATTCTGAGAATAGTGTATGCGGCGACCGAGTTGCTCTTGCCCGGCGTCAATACGGGATAATAC
CGCGCCACATAGCAGAACTTTAAAAGTGCTCATCATTGGAAAACGTTCTTCGGGGCGAAAACTCTCAAGG
ATCTTACCGCTGTTGAGATCCAGTTCGATGTAACCCACTCGTGCACCCAACTGATCTTCAGCATCTTTTA
CTTTCACCAGCGTTTCTGGGTGAGCAAAAACAGGAAGGCAAAATGCCGCAAAAAAGGGAATAAGGGCGAC
ACGGAAATGTTGAATACTCATACTCTTCCTTTTTCAATATTATTGAAGCATTTATCAGGGTTATTGTCTC
ATGAGCGGATACATATTTGAATGTATTTAGAAAAATAAACAAATAGGGGTTCCGCGCACATTTCCCCGAA
AAGTGCCACCTGGGTCGACATTGATTATTGACTAGTTATTAATAGTAATCAATTACGGGGTCATTAGTTC
ATAGCCCATATATGGAGTTCCGCGTTACATAACTTACGGTAAATGGCCCGCCTGGCTGACCGCCCAACGA
CCCCCGCCCATTGACGTCAATAATGACGTATGTTCCCATAGTAACGCCAATAGGGACTTTCCATTGACGT
CAATGGGTGGAGTATTTACGGTAAACTGCCCACTTGGCAGTACATCAAGTGTATCATATGCCAAGTACGC
CCCCTATTGACGTCAATGACGGTAAATGGCCCGCCTGGCATTATGCCCAGTACATGACCTTATGGGACTT
TCCTACTTGGCAGTACATCTACGTATTAGTCATCGCTATTACCATGGTCGAGGTGAGCCCCACGTTCTGC
TTCACTCTCCCCATCTCCCCCCCCTCCCCACCCCCAATTTTGTATTTATTTATTTTTTAATTATTTTGTG
CAGCGATGGGGGCGGGGGGGGGGGGGGCGCGCGCCAGGCGGGGCGGGGCGGGGCGAGGGGCGGGGCGGGG
CGAGGCGGAAAGGTGCGGCGGCAGCCAATCAGAGCGGCGCGCTCCGAAAGTTTCCTTTTATGGCGAGGCG
GCGGCGGCGGCGGCCCTATAAAAAGCGAAGCGCGCGGCGGGCGGGAGTCGCTGCGTTGCCTTCGCCCCGT
GCCCCGCTCCGCGCCGCCTCGCGCCGCCCGCCCCGGCTCTGACTGACCGCGTTACTCCCACAGGTGAGCG
GGCGGGACGGCCCTTCTCCTCCGGGCTGTAATTAGCGCTTGGTTTAATGACGGCTCGTTTCTTTTCTGTG
GCTGCGTGAAAGCCTTAAAGGGCTCCGGGAGGGCCCTTTGTGCGGGGGGGAGCGGCTCGGGGGGTGCGTG
CGTGTGTGTGTGCGTGGGGAGCGCCGCGTGCGGCTCCGCGCTGCCCGGCGGCTGTGAGCGCTGCGGGCGC
GGCGCGGGGCTTTGTGCGCTCCGCAGTGTGCGCGAGGGGAGCGCGGCCGGGGGCGGTGCCCCGCGGTGCG
GGGGGGGCTGCGAGGGGAACAAAGGCTGCGTGCGGGGTGTGTGCGTGGGGGGGTGAGCAGGGGGTGTGGG
CGCGGCGGTCGGGCTGTAACCCCCCCCTGCACCCCCCTCCCCGAGTTGCTGAGCACGGCCCGGCTTCGGG
TGCGGGGCTCCGTACGGGGCGTGGCGCGGGGCTCGCCGTGCCGGGCGGGGGGTGGCGGCAGGTGGGGGTG
CCGGGCGGGGCGGGGCCGCCTCGGGCCGGGGAGGGCTCGGGGGAGGGGCGCGGCGGCCCCCGGAGCGCCG
GCGGCTGTCGAGGCGCGGCGAGCCGCAGCCATTGCCTTTTATGGTAATCGTGCGAGAGGGCGCAGGGACT
TCCTTTGTCCCAAATCTGTGCGGAGCCGAAATCTGGGAGGCGCCGCCGCACCCCCTCTAGCGGGCGCGGG
GCGAAGCGGTGCGGCGCCGGCAGGAAGGAAATGGGCGGGGAGGGCCTTCGTGCGTCGCCGCGCCGCCGTC
CCCTTCTCCCTCTCCAGCCTCGGGGCTGTCCGCGGGGGGACGGCTGCCTTCGGGGGGGACGGGGCAGGGC
GGGGTTCGGCTTCTGGCGTGTGACCGGCGGCTCTAGAGCCTCTGCTAACCATGTTCATGCCTTCTTCTTT
TTCCTACAGCTCCTGGGCAACGTGCTGGTTATTGTGCTGTCTCATCATTTTGGCAAAGAATTGATTAATT
CGAGCGAAGGCGCGCCGCACTGAAGGTCCTCAATCGCACTGGAAACATCAAGGTCGGCACGCGTGAAGTT
CCTATTCTCTAGAAAGTATAGGAACTTCGATAACTTCGTATAGCATACATTATACGAAGTTATACCGGTG
CCGCCACCATGGTGAGCAAGGGCGAGGAGGATAACATGGCCATCATCAAGGAGTTCATGCGCTTCAAGGT
GCACATGGAGGGCTCCGTGAACGGCCACGAGTTCGAGATCGAGGGCGAGGGCGAGGGCCGCCCCTACGAG
GGCACCCAGACCGCCAAGCTGAAGGTGACCAAGGGTGGCCCCCTGCCCTTCGCCTGGGACATCCTGTCCC
CTCAGTTCATGTACGGCTCCAAGGCCTACGTGAAGCACCCCGCCGACATCCCCGACTACTTGAAGCTGTC
CTTCCCCGAGGGCTTCAAGTGGGAGCGCGTGATGAACTTCGAGGACGGCGGCGTGGTGACCGTGACCCAG
GACTCCTCCCTGCAGGACGGCGAGTTCATCTACAAGGTGAAGCTGCGCGGCACCAACTTCCCCTCCGACG
GCCCCGTAATGCAGAAGAAGACCATGGGCTGGGAGGCCTCCTCCGAGCGGATGTACCCCGAGGACGGCGC
CCTGAAGGGCGAGATCAAGCAGAGGCTGAAGCTGAAGGACGGCGGCCACTACGACGCTGAGGTCAAGACC
ACCTACAAGGCCAAGAAGCCCGTGCAGCTGCCCGGCGCCTACAACGTCAACATCAAGTTGGACATCACCT
CCCACAACGAGGACTACACCATCGTGGAACAGTACGAACGCGCCGAGGGCCGCCACTCCACCGGCGGCAT
GGACGAGCTGTACAAGTAAGAATTCGGTACCCTGACCTCCTGCCAGCAATAGTAAGACAACACGCAAAGT
CGCGGCCGCCCAGGATACATAGATTACCACAACTCCGAGCCCTTCCACCGCTAGCGCACTCCTCAGGTGC
AGGCTGCCTATCAGAAGGTGGTGGCTGGTGTGGCCAATGCCCTGGCTCACAAATACCACTGAGATCTTTT
TCCCTCTGCCAAAAATTATGGGGACATCATGAAGCCCCTTGAGCATCTGACTTCTGGCTAATAAAGGAAA
TTTATTTTCATTGCAATAGTGTGTTGGAATTTTTTGTGTCTCTCACTCGGAAGGACATATGGGAGGGCAA
ATCATTTAAAACATCAGAATGAGTATTTGGTTTAGAGTTTGGCAACATATGCCCATATGCTGGCTGCCAT
GAACAAAGGTTGGCTATAAAGAGGTCATCAGTATATGAAACAGCCCCCTGCTGTCCATTCCTTATTCCAT
AGAAAAGCCTTGACTTGAGGTTAGATTTTTTTTATATTTTGTTTTGTGTTATTTTTTTCTTTAACATCCC
TAAAATTTTCCTTACATGTTTTACTAGCCAGATTTTTCCTCCTCTCCTGACTACTCCCAGTCATAGCTGT
CCCTCTTCTCTTATGGAGATCCCTCGACCTGCAGCCCAAGCTTGGCGTAATCATGGTCATAGCTGTTTCC
TGTGTGAAATTGTTATCCGCTCACAATTCCACACAACATACGAGCCGGAAGCATAAAGTGTAAAGCCTGG
GGTGCCTAATGAGTGAGCTAACTCACATTAATTGCGTTGCGCTCACTGCCCGCTTTCCAGTCGGGAAACC
TGTCGTGCCAGCGGATCCGCATCTCAATTAGTCAGCAACCATAGTCCCGCCCCTAACTCCGCCCAGTTCC
GCCCATTCTCCGCCCCATGGCTGACTAATTTTTTTTATTTATGCAGAGGCCGAGGCCGCCTCGGCCTCTG
AGCTATTCCAGAAGTAGTGAGGAGGCTTTTTTGGAGGCCTAGGCTTTTGCAAAAAGCTAACTTGTTTATT
GCAGCTTATAATGGTTACAAATAAAGCAATAGCATCACAAATTTCACAAATAAAGCATTTTTTTCACTGC
ATTCTAGTTGTGGTTTGTCCAAACTCATCAATGTATCTTATCATGTCTGGATCCGCTGCATTAATGAATC
GGCCAACGCGCGGGGAGAGGCGGTTTGCGTATTGGGCGCTCTTCCGCTTCCTCGCTCACTGACTCGCTGC
GCTCGGTCGTTCGGCTGCGGCGAGCGGTATCAGCTCACTCAAAGGCGGTAATACGGTTATCCACAGAATC
AGGGGATAACGCAGGAAAGAACATGTGAGCAAAAGGCCAGCAAAAGGCCAGGAACCGTAAAAAGGCCGCG
TTGCTGGCGTTTTTCCATAGGCTCCGCCCCCCTGACGAGCATCACAAAAATCGACGCTCAAGTCAGAGGT
GGCGAAACCCGACAGGACTATAAAGATACCAGGCGTTTCCCCCTGGAAGCTCCCTCGTGCGCTCTCCTGT
TCCGACCCTGCCGCTTACCGGATACCTGTCCGCCTTTCTCCCTTCGGGAAGCGTGGCGCTTTCTCATAGC
TCACGCTGTAGGTATCTCAGTTCGGTGTAGGTCGTTCGCTCCAAGCTGGGCTGTGTGCACGAACCCCCCG
TTCAGCCCGACCGCTGCGCCTTATCCGGTAACTATCGTCTTGAGTCCAACCCGGTAAGACACGACTTATC
GCCACTGGCAGCAGCCACTGGTAACAGGATTAGCAGAGCGAGGTATGTAGGCGGTGCTACAGAGTTCTTG
AAGTGGTGGCCTAACTACGGCTACACTAGAAGAACAGTATTTGGTATCTGCGCTCTGCTGAAGCCAGTTA
CCTTCGGAAAAAGAGTTGGTAGCTCTTGATCCGGCAAACAAACCACCGCTGGTAGCGGTGGTTTTTTTGT
TTGCAAGCAGCAGATTACGCGCAGAAAAAAAGGATCTCAAGAAGATCCTTTGATCTTTTCTACGGGGTCT
GACGCTCAGTGGAACGAAAACTCACGTTAAGGGATTTTGGTCATGAGATTATCAAAAAGGATCTTCACCT
AGATCCTTTTAAATTAAAAATGAAGTTTTAAATCAATCTAAAGTATATATGAGTAAACTTGGTCTGACAG
Features (pLannotate 1.2.2; 19 found; start..end, strand, type, name):
      1..861     -  CDS            AmpR: β-lactamase; bla; confers resistance to ampicillin, carbenicillin, and related antibiotics
    862..966     -  promoter       AmpR promoter: bla
    997..1376    +  enhancer       CMV enhancer: human cytomegalovirus immediate early enhancer
   1378..1653    +  promoter       chicken β-actin promoter: No description available
   1654..2669    +  intron         chimeric intron: chimera between introns from chicken β-actin and rabbit β-globin
   2795..2828    +  protein_bind   FRT (minimal): supports FLP-mediated excision but not integration (Turan and Bode, 2011) FLP recombinase from the Saccharomyces cerevisiae 2μ plasmid
   2830..2863    +  protein_bind   loxP: Cre-mediated recombination occurs in the 8-bp core sequence (GCATACAT). Cre recombinase
   2879..3586    +  CDS            mCherry: mCherry is a basic (constitutively fluorescent) red fluorescent protein published in 2004, derived from Discosoma sp.. It is reported to be a very rapidly-maturing monomer with low acid sensitivity.
   3698..3769    +  CDS            HBB (fragment): HBB_PONPY - Experimental evidence at transcript level: Swiss-Prot protein existence level 2. Involved in oxygen transport from the lung to the various peripheral tissues. From Pongo pygmaeus (Bornean orangutan).
   3840..3895    +  polyA_signal   β-globin poly(A) signal: rabbit β-globin polyadenylation signal (Gil and Proudfoot, 1987)
   4280..4296    -  protein_bind   lac operator: The lac repressor binds to the lac operator to inhibit transcription in E. coli. This inhibition can be relieved by adding lactose or isopropyl-β-D-thiogalactopyranoside (IPTG). lac repressor encoded by lacI
   4304..4334    -  promoter       lac promoter: promoter for the E. coli lac operon
   4349..4370    -  protein_bind   CAP binding site: CAP binding activates transcription in the presence of cAMP. E. coli catabolite activator protein
   4383..4422    -  CDS            lacI (fragment): lac repressor; lacI; The lac repressor binds to the lac operator to inhibit transcription in E. coli. This inhibition can be relieved by adding lactose or isopropyl-β-D-thiogalactopyranoside (IPTG).
   4429..4451    +  promoter       SV40 promoter (fragment): SV40 enhancer and early promoter
   4455..4589    +  rep_origin     SV40 ori: SV40 origin of replication
   4609..4743    +  polyA_signal   SV40 poly(A) signal: SV40 polyadenylation signal
   4745..4799    -  CDS            lacI (fragment): lac repressor; lacI; The lac repressor binds to the lac operator to inhibit transcription in E. coli. This inhibition can be relieved by adding lactose or isopropyl-β-D-thiogalactopyranoside (IPTG).
   4982..5570    -  rep_origin     ori: high-copy-number ColE1/pMB1/pBR322/pUC origin of replication
