[The description below was written by a language model from this plasmid's Addgene catalogue record and pLannotate feature annotations shown in this document.]
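Description:
pBW707_pCAG-PV3-FRT-loxP-mCherry is a 5.7 kb mammalian expression plasmid built on the pCAGGS backbone, deposited as part of a library of recombinase-based genetic circuits with two inputs and two outputs. It is propagated in E. coli through a high-copy ColE1/pUC-type origin and selected with ampicillin via the β-lactamase gene and its native promoter. Backbone remnants include a lac promoter/operator region with short lacI fragments, plus an SV40 origin and SV40 poly(A) signal. The SV40 origin could permit episomal replication in cells expressing large T antigen. No mammalian selection marker is annotated, which fits use by transient transfection.

The payload is driven by the composite CAG promoter, made up of the CMV immediate-early enhancer, the chicken β-actin promoter and a chimeric β-actin/β-globin intron, which gives strong constitutive transcription in most mammalian cells. Immediately downstream lie a single minimal FRT site and a single loxP site in the same orientation. These are followed by the mCherry coding sequence, a rabbit β-globin 3′ region (partly annotated as an HBB fragment) and its polyadenylation signal. Since only one copy of each recombinase site is present and nothing intervenes between the promoter and the reporter, mCherry should be expressed directly. This arrangement resembles the product left after Flp- and Cre-mediated excision rather than an unrecombined circuit, though that is an inference. The record labels the plasmid only as "PV3" for the circuit library and does not define the term, so its exact role, such as a reference or control state for red output, is not stated.
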