Addgene plasmid #87571: pBW707_pCAG-PV3-FRT-loxP-mCherry
Purpose: PV3 for 2-input, 2-output circuit library
Depositing lab: Wilson Wong. Depositing organization: Boston University Main Campus. Publication: Large-scale design of robust genetic circuits with multiple inputs and outputs for mammalian cells. Weinberg BH, Pham NT, Caraballo LD, Lozanoski T, Engel A, Bhatia S, Wong WW. Nat Biotechnol. 2017 Mar 27. doi: 10.1038/nbt.3805. PubMed 28346402.
Backbone
  Vector backbone: pCAGGS
  Vector type: Mammalian Expression, Cre/Lox, Synthetic Biology
Growth in bacteria
  Bacterial resistance: Ampicillin, 100 μg/mL
  Growth temperature: 37°C
  Growth strain: NEB Stable
  Copy number: High Copy
Gene/Insert
  Gene/Insert name: mCherry
  Species: Synthetic
Terms and licenses: Academic/Nonprofit Terms; Industry Terms: Not Available to Industry
How to cite: pBW707_pCAG-PV3-FRT-loxP-mCherry was a gift from Wilson Wong (Addgene plasmid # 87571 ; http://n2t.net/addgene:87571 ; RRID:Addgene_87571)
