>Addgene plasmid #87571 | pBW707_pCAG-PV3-FRT-loxP-mCherry | addgene partial sequence | sequence record 176805 | Addgene Partial NGS Result
TGCACCCCCCTCCCCGAGTTGCTGAGCACGGCCCGGCTTCGGGTGCGGGGCTCCGTACGGGGCGTGGCGC
GGGGCTCGCCGTGCCGGGCGGGGGGTGGCGGCAGGTGGGGGTGCCGGGCGGGGCGGGGCCGCCTCGGGCC
GGGGAGGGCTCGGGGGAGGGGCGCGGCGGCCCCCGGAGCGCCGGCGGCTGTCGAGGCGCGGCGAGCCGCA
GCCATTGCCTTTTATGGTAATCGTGCGAGAGGGCGCAGGGACTTCCTTTGTCCCAAATCTGTGCGGAGCC
GAAATCTGGGAGGCGCCGCCGCACCCCCTCTAGCGGGCGCGGGGCGAAGCGGTGCGGCGCCGGCAGGAAG
GAAATGGGCGGGGAGGGCCTTCGTGCGTCGCCGCGCCGCCGTCCCCTTCTCCCTCTCCAGCCTCGGGGCT
GTCCGCGGGGGGACGGCTGCCTTCGGGGGGGACGGGGCAGGGCGGGGTTCGGCTTCTGGCGTGTGACCGG
CGGCTCTAGAGCCTCTGCTAACCATGTTCATGCCTTCTTCTTTTTCCTACAGCTCCTGGGCAACGTGCTG
GTTATTGTGCTGTCTCATCATTTTGGCAAAGAATTGATTAATTCGAGCGAAGGCGCGCCGCACTGAAGGT
CCTCAATCGCACTGGAAACATCAAGGTCGGCACGCGTGAAGTTCCTATTCTCTAGAAAGTATAGGAACTT
CGATAACTTCGTATAGCATACATTATACGAAGTTATACCGGTGCCGCCACCATGGTGAGCAAGGGCGAGG
AGGATAACATGGCCATCATCAAGGAGTTCATGCGCTTCAAGGTGCACATGGAGGGCTCCGTGAACGGCCA
CGAGTTCGAGATCGAGGGCGAGGGCGAGGGCCGCCCCTACGAGGGCACCCAGACCGCCAAGCTGAAGGTG
ACCAAGGGTGGCCCCCTGCCCTTCGCCTGGGACATCCTGTCCCCTCAGTTCATGTACGGCTCCAAGGCCT
ACGTGAAGCACCCCGCCGACATCCCCGACTACTTGAAGCTGTCCTTCCCCGAGGGCTTCAAGTGGGAGCG
CGTGATGAACTTCGAGGACGGCGGCGTGGTGACCGTGACCCAGGACTCCTCCCTGCAGGACGGCGAGTTC
ATCTACAAGGTGAAGCTGCGCGGCACCAACTTCCCCTCCGACGGCCCCGTAATGCAGAAGAAGACCATGG
GCTGGGAGGCCTCCTCCGAGCGGATGTACCCCGAGGACGGCGCCCTGAAGGGCGAGATCAAGCAGAGGCT
GAAGCTGAAGGACGGCGGCCACTACGACGCTGAGGTCAAGACCACCTACAAGGCCAAGAAGCCCGTGCAG
CTGCCCGGCGCCTACAACGTCAACATCAAGTTGGACATCACCTCCCACAACGAGGACTACACCATCGTGG
AACAGTACGAACGCGCCGAGGGCCGCCACTCCACCGGCGGCATGGACGAGCTGTACAAGTAAGAATTCGG
TACCCTGACCTCCTGCCAGCAATAGTAAGACAACACGCAAAGTCGCGGCCGCCCAGGATACATAGATTAC
CACAACTCCGAGCCCTTCCACCGCTAGCGCACTCCTCAGGTGCAGGCTGCCTATCAGAAGGTGGTGGCTG
GTGTGGCCAATGCCCTGGCTCACAAATACCACTGAGATCTTTTTCCCTCTGCCAAAAATTATGGGGACAT
CATGAAGCCCCTTGAGCATCTGACTTCTGGCTAATAAAGGAAATTTATTTTCATTGCAATAGTGTGTTGG
AATTTTTTGTGTCTCTCACTCGGAAGGACATATGGGAGGGCAAATCATTTAAAACATCAGAATGAGTATT
TGGTTTAGAGTTTGGCAACATATGCCCATATGCTGGCTGCCATGAACAAAGGTTGGCTATAAAGAGGTCA
TCAGTATATGAAACAGCCCCCTGCTGTCCATTCCTTATTCCATAGAAAAGCCTTGACTTGAGGTTAGATT
TTTTTTATATTTTGTTTTGTGTTATTTTTTTCTTTAACATCCCTAAAATTTTCCTTACATGTTTTACTAG
CCAGATTTTTCCTCCTCTCCTGACTACTCCCAGTCATAGCTGTCCCTCTTCTCTTATGGAGATCCCTCGA
CCTGCAGCCCAAGCTTGGCGTAATCATGGTCATAGCTGTTTCCTGTGTGAAATTGTTATCCGCTCACAAT
TCCACACAACATACGAGCCGGAAGCATAAAGTGTAAAGCCTGGGGTGCCTAATGAGTGAGCTAACTCACA
TTAATTGCGTTGCGCTCACTGCCCGCTTTCCAGTCGGGAAACCTGTCGTGCCAGCGGATCCGCATCTCAA
TTAGTCAGCAACCATAGTCCCGCCCCTAACTCCGCCCAGTTCCGCCCATTCTCCGCCCCATGGCTGACTA
ATTTTTTTTATTTATGCAGAGGCCGAGGCCGCCTCGGCCTCTGAGCTATTCCAGAAGTAGTGAGGAGGCT
TTTTTGGAGGCCTAGGCTTTTGCAAAAAGCTAACTTGTTTATTGCAGCTTATAATGGTTACAAATAAAGC
AATAGCATCACAAATTTCACAAATAAAGCATTTTTTTCACTGCATTCTAGTTGTGGTTTGTCCAAACTCA
TCAATGTATCTTATCATGTCTGGATCCGCTGCATTAATGAATCGGCCAACGCGCGGGGAGAGGCGGTTTG
CGTATTGGGCGCTCTTCCGCTTCCTCGCTCACTGACTCGCTGCGCTCGGTCGTTCGGCTGCGGCGAGCGG
TATCAGCTCACTCAAAGGCGGTAATACGGTTATCCACAGAATCAGGGGATAACGCAGGAAAGAACATGTG
AGCAAAAGGCCAGCAAAAGGCCAGGAACCGTAAAAAGGCCGCGTTGCTGGCGTTTTTCCATAGGCTCCGC
CCCCCTGACGAGCATCACAAAAATCGACGCTCAAGTCAGAGGTGGCGAAACCCGACAGGACTATAAAGAT
ACCAGGCGTTTCCCCCTGGAAGCTCCCTCGTGCGCTCTCCTGTTCCGACCCTGCCGCTTACCGGATACCT
GTCCGCCTTTCTCCCTTCGGGAAGCGTGGCGCTTTCTCATAGCTCACGCTGTAGGTATCTCAGTTCGGTG
TAGGTCGTTCGCTCCAAGCTGGGCTGTGTGCACGAACCCCCCGTTCAGCCCGACCGCTGCGCCTTATCCG
GTAACTATCGTCTTGAGTCCAACCCGGTAAGACACGACTTATCGCCACTGGCAGCAGCCACTGGTAACAG
GATTAGCAGAGCGAGGTATGTAGGCGGTGCTACAGAGTTCTTGAAGTGGTGGCCTAACTACGGCTACACT
AGAAGAACAGTATTTGGTATCTGCGCTCTGCTGAAGCCAGTTACCTTCGGAAAAAGAGTTGGTAGCTCTT
GATCCGGCAAACAAACCACCGCTGGTAGCGGTGGTTTTTTTGTTTGCAAGCAGCAGATTACGCGCAGAAA
AAAAGGATCTCAAGAAGATCCTTTGATCTTTTCTACGGGGTCTGACGCTCAGTGGAACGAAAACTCACGT
TAAGGGATTTTGGTCATGAGATTATCAAAAAGGATCTTCACCTAGATCCTTTTAAATTAAAAATGAAGTT
TTAAATCAATCTAAAGTATATATGAGTAAACTTGGTCTGACAGTTACCAATGCTTAATCAGTGAGGCACC
TATCTCAGCGATCTGTCTATTTCGTTCATCCATAGTTGCCTGACTCCCCGTCGTGTAGATAACTACGATA
CGGGAGGGCTTACCATCTGGCCCCAGTGCTGCAATGATACCGCGAGACCCACGCTCACCGGCTCCAGATT
TATCAGCAATAAACCAGCCAGCCGGAAGGGCCGAGCGCAGAAGTGGTCCTGCAACTTTATCCGCCTCCAT
CCAGTCTATTAATTGTTGCCGGGAAGCTAGAGTAAGTAGTTCGCCAGTTAATAGTTTGCGCAACGTTGTT
GCCATTGCTACAGGCATCGTGGTGTCACGCTCGTCGTTTGGTATGGCTTCATTCAGCTCCGGTTCCCAAC
GATCAAGGCGAGTTACATGATCCCCCATGTTGTGCAAAAAAGCGGTTAGCTCCTTCGGTCCTCCGATCGT
TGTCAGAAGTAAGTTGGCCGCAGTGTTATCACTCATGGTTATGGCAGCACTGCATAATTCTCTTACTGTC
ATGCCATCCGTAAGATGCTTTTCTGTGACTGGTGAGTACTCAACCAAGTCATTCTGAGAATAGTGTATGC
GGCGACCGAGTTGCTCTTGCCCGGCGTCAATACGGGATAATACCGCGCCACATAGCAGAACTTTAAAAGT
GCTCATCATTGGAAAACGTTCTTCGGGGCGAAAACTCTCAAGGATCTTACCGCTGTTGAGATCCAGTTCG
ATGTAACCCACTCGTGCACCCAACTGATCTTCAGCATCTTTTACTTTCACCAGCGTTTCTGGGTGAGCAA
AAACAGGAAGGCAAAATGCCGCAAAAAAGGGAATAAGGGCGACACGGAAATGTTGAATACTCATACTCTT
CCTTTTTCAATATTATTGAAGCATTTATCAGGGTTATTGTCTCATGAGCGGATACATATTTGAATGTATT
TAGAAAAATAAACAAATAGGGGTTCCGCGCACATTTCCCCGAAAAGTGCCACCTGGGTCGACATTGATTA
TTGACTAGTTATTAATAGTAATCAATTACGGGGTCATTAGTTCATAGCCCATATATGGAGTTCCGCGTTA
CATAACTTACGGTAAATGGCCCGCCTGGCTGACCGCCCAACGACCCCCGCCCATTGACGTCAATAATGAC
GTATGTTCCCATAGTAACGCCAATAGGGACTTTCCATTGACGTCAATGGGTGGAGTATTTACGGTAAACT
GCCCACTTGGCAGTACATCAAGTGTATCATATGCCAAGTACGCCCCCTATTGACGTCAATGACGGTAAAT
GGCCCGCCTGGCATTATGCCCAGTACATGACCTTATGGGACTTTCCTACTTGGCAGTACATCTACGTATT
AGTCATCGCTATTACCATGGTCGAGGTGAGCCCCACGTTCTGCTTCACTCTCCCCATCTCCCCCCCCTCC
CCACCCCCAATTTTGTATTTATTTATTTTTTAATTATTTTGTGCAGCGATGGGGGCGGGGGGGGGGG
